Addgene plasmid #105510: LRG/Rosa26
Purpose: Lentiviral expression of Rosa26 targeting sgRNA
Depositing lab: Christopher Vakoc. Depositing organization: Cold Spring Harbor Laboratory. Publication: Enhancer Reprogramming Promotes Pancreatic Cancer Metastasis. Roe JS, Hwang CI, Somerville TDD, Milazzo JP, Lee EJ, Da Silva B, Maiorino L, Tiriac H, Young CM, Miyabayashi K, Filippini D, Creighton B, Burkhart RA, Buscaglia JM, Kim EJ, Grem JL, Lazenby AJ, Grunkemeyer JA, Hollingsworth MA, Grandgenett PM, Egeblad M, Park Y, Tuveson DA, Vakoc CR. Cell. 2017 Aug 24;170(5):875-888.e20. doi: 10.1016/j.cell.2017.07.007. Epub 2017 Jul 27. PubMed 28757253.
Backbone
  Vector backbone: Lenti_gRNA-GFP(LRG)
  Backbone size w/o insert (bp): 7409
  Vector type: Lentiviral
Growth in bacteria
  Bacterial resistance: Ampicillin, 100 μg/mL
  Growth temperature: 37°C
  Growth strain: NEB Stable
  Copy number: Low Copy
Gene/Insert
  Gene/Insert name: Rosa26
  Species: M. musculus (mouse)
  Insert size (bp): 20
  Entrez Gene: Gt(ROSA)26Sor (a.k.a. Gtrgeo26, Gtrosa26, R26, ROSA26, Thumpd3as1)
  Cloning method: Gibson Cloning
  Sequencing primers: 5′ GACTATCATATGCTTACCGT
Terms and licenses: Academic/Nonprofit Terms; Industry Terms: Not Available to Industry
Depositor comments: sgRNA sequence: 5'-GAAGATGGGCGGGAGTCTTC-3'
How to cite: LRG/Rosa26 was a gift from Christopher Vakoc (Addgene plasmid # 105510 ; http://n2t.net/addgene:105510 ; RRID:Addgene_105510)
