[The description below was written by a language model from this plasmid's Addgene catalogue record and pLannotate feature annotations shown in this document.]
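Description:
LRG/Rosa26 is a lentiviral sgRNA expression plasmid built on the Lenti_gRNA-GFP (LRG) backbone, carrying a 20-nt guide directed against the mouse Rosa26 locus (Gt(ROSA)26Sor). The viral transfer cassette has a third-generation, self-inactivating layout. An RSV promoter fused to a truncated HIV-1 5' LTR drives genomic RNA production in packaging cells. It is followed by the Ψ packaging signal with a gag fragment, the Rev response element for nuclear export, a cPPT/CTS, a WPRE to boost transcript expression, and a ΔU3 3' LTR that disables LTR promoter activity after integration. An SV40 poly(A) signal and SV40 origin lie downstream of the 3' LTR. In bacteria the plasmid is selected with ampicillin through the β-lactamase gene and replicates from a ColE1/pUC-type origin. The catalogue entry nevertheless lists it as low copy. An f1 origin and remnants of lac, T7 and T3 cloning-vector elements are also present.

The payload consists of two independent expression units. A human U6 RNA polymerase III promoter transcribes the Rosa26 spacer joined directly to the Streptococcus pyogenes Cas9 guide RNA scaffold. The automated annotation labels the spacer as a fragment of a Rosa26 intron 1 homology arm, which simply reflects the genomic site the guide matches. Downstream, an EF-1α core promoter drives EGFP, which marks transduced cells so they can be followed or sorted by fluorescence. No Cas9 coding sequence is annotated, so the nuclease must be supplied separately, for example from Cas9-expressing cells. The record states the purpose only as lentiviral expression of a Rosa26-targeting sgRNA. Guides against this locus are commonly used as cutting controls in mouse CRISPR experiments, although the record does not say so explicitly.
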