Features (pLannotate 1.2.2; 28 found; start..end, strand, type, name):
      1..227     +  promoter       RSV promoter: Rous sarcoma virus enhancer/promoter
    228..408     +  LTR            5' LTR (truncated): truncated 5' long terminal repeat (LTR) from HIV-1
    455..580     +  misc_feature   HIV-1 Ψ: packaging signal of human immunodeficiency virus type 1
    564..927     +  CDS            HIV-1 gag (fragment): gag protein from human immunodeficiency virus 1; gag
   1073..1306    +  misc_feature   RRE: The Rev response element (RRE) of HIV-1 allows for Rev-dependent mRNA export from the nucleus to the cytoplasm.
   1683..1709    +  CDS            Rev (fragment): human immunodeficiency virus 1 (HIV-1) Rev protein; rev; enhances nuclear export of unspliced and incompletely spliced viral mRNAs
   1713..1953    +  promoter       U6 promoter: RNA polymerase III promoter for human U6 snRNA
   1962..1981    +  misc_feature   HA-L (fragment): left homology arm from intron 1 of the mouse Rosa26 gene (Soriano, 1999)
   1982..2057    +  misc_RNA       gRNA scaffold: guide RNA scaffold for the Streptococcus pyogenes CRISPR/Cas9 system
   2105..2222    +  misc_feature   cPPT/CTS: central polypurine tract and central termination sequence of HIV-1
   2291..2502    +  promoter       EF-1α core promoter: core promoter for human elongation factor EF-1α
   2555..3271    +  CDS            EGFP: EGFP is a basic (constitutively fluorescent) green fluorescent protein published in 1996, derived from Aequorea victoria. It is reported to be a rapidly-maturing weak dimer with moderate acid sensitivity.
   3290..3878    +  misc_feature   WPRE: woodchuck hepatitis virus posttranscriptional regulatory element
   3929..3948    +  misc_feature   cPPT/CTS (fragment): central polypurine tract and central termination sequence of HIV-1
   3950..4183    +  LTR            3' LTR (ΔU3): self-inactivating 3' long terminal repeat (LTR) from HIV-1
   4261..4382    +  polyA_signal   SV40 poly(A) signal: SV40 polyadenylation signal
   4422..4557    +  rep_origin     SV40 ori: SV40 origin of replication
   4578..4596    -  promoter       T7 promoter: promoter for bacteriophage T7 RNA polymerase
   4604..4759    +  CDS            lacZα (fragment): LacZα fragment of β-galactosidase; lacZ fragment
   4764..5192    +  rep_origin     f1 ori (sequence partly withheld): f1 bacteriophage origin of replication; arrow indicates direction of (+) strand synthesis
   5245..5349    +  promoter       AmpR promoter: bla
   5350..6210    +  CDS            AmpR: β-lactamase; bla; confers resistance to ampicillin, carbenicillin, and related antibiotics
   6381..6969    +  rep_origin     ori: high-copy-number ColE1/pMB1/pBR322/pUC origin of replication
   7152..7244    +  CDS            lacI (fragment): lac repressor; lacI; The lac repressor binds to the lac operator to inhibit transcription in E. coli. This inhibition can be relieved by adding lactose or isopropyl-β-D-thiogalactopyranoside (IPTG).
   7257..7278    +  protein_bind   CAP binding site: CAP binding activates transcription in the presence of cAMP. E. coli catabolite activator protein
   7293..7323    +  promoter       lac promoter: promoter for the E. coli lac operon
   7331..7347    +  protein_bind   lac operator: The lac repressor binds to the lac operator to inhibit transcription in E. coli. This inhibition can be relieved by adding lactose or isopropyl-β-D-thiogalactopyranoside (IPTG). lac repressor encoded by lacI
   7392..7410    +  promoter       T3 promoter: promoter for bacteriophage T3 RNA polymerase
>Addgene plasmid #105510 | LRG/Rosa26 | addgene full sequence | sequence record 203237 | Addgene NGS Result
TGTAGTCTTATGCAATACTCTTGTAGTCTTGCAACATGGTAACGATGAGTTAGCAACATGCCTTACAAGG
AGAGAAAAAGCACCGTGCATGCCGATTGGTGGAAGTAAGGTGGTACGATCGTGCCTTATTAGGAAGGCAA
CAGACGGGTCTGACATGGATTGGACGAACCACTGAATTGCCGCATTGCAGAGATATTGTATTTAAGTGCC
TAGCTCGATACATAAACGGGTCTCTCTGGTTAGACCAGATCTGAGCCTGGGAGCTCTCTGGCTAACTAGG
GAACCCACTGCTTAAGCCTCAATAAAGCTTGCCTTGAGTGCTTCAAGTAGTGTGTGCCCGTCTGTTGTGT
GACTCTGGTAACTAGAGATCCCTCAGACCCTTTTAGTCAGTGTGGAAAATCTCTAGCAGTGGCGCCCGAA
CAGGGACTTGAAAGCGAAAGGGAAACCAGAGGAGCTCTCTCGACGCAGGACTCGGCTTGCTGAAGCGCGC
ACGGCAAGAGGCGAGGGGCGGCGACTGGTGAGTACGCCAAAAATTTTGACTAGCGGAGGCTAGAAGGAGA
GAGATGGGTGCGAGAGCGTCAGTATTAAGCGGGGGAGAATTAGATCGCGATGGGAAAAAATTCGGTTAAG
GCCAGGGGGAAAGAAAAAATATAAATTAAAACATATAGTATGGGCAAGCAGGGAGCTAGAACGATTCGCA
GTTAATCCTGGCCTGTTAGAAACATCAGAAGGCTGTAGACAAATACTGGGACAGCTACAACCATCCCTTC
AGACAGGATCAGAAGAACTTAGATCATTATATAATACAGTAGCAACCCTCTATTGTGTGCATCAAAGGAT
AGAGATAAAAGACACCAAGGAAGCTTTAGACAAGATAGAGGAAGAGCAAAACAAAAGTAAGACCACCGCA
CAGCAAGCGGCCGCTGATCTTCAGACCTGGAGGAGGAGATATGAGGGACAATTGGAGAAGTGAATTATAT
AAATATAAAGTAGTAAAAATTGAACCATTAGGAGTAGCACCCACCAAGGCAAAGAGAAGAGTGGTGCAGA
GAGAAAAAAGAGCAGTGGGAATAGGAGCTTTGTTCCTTGGGTTCTTGGGAGCAGCAGGAAGCACTATGGG
CGCAGCGTCAATGACGCTGACGGTACAGGCCAGACAATTATTGTCTGGTATAGTGCAGCAGCAGAACAAT
TTGCTGAGGGCTATTGAGGCGCAACAGCATCTGTTGCAACTCACAGTCTGGGGCATCAAGCAGCTCCAGG
CAAGAATCCTGGCTGTGGAAAGATACCTAAAGGATCAACAGCTCCTGGGGATTTGGGGTTGCTCTGGAAA
ACTCATTTGCACCACTGCTGTGCCTTGGAATGCTAGTTGGAGTAATAAATCTCTGGAACAGATTTGGAAT
CACACGACCTGGATGGAGTGGGACAGAGAAATTAACAATTACACAAGCTTAATACACTCCTTAATTGAAG
AATCGCAAAACCAGCAAGAAAAGAATGAACAAGAATTATTGGAATTAGATAAATGGGCAAGTTTGTGGAA
TTGGTTTAACATAACAAATTGGCTGTGGTATATAAAATTATTCATAATGATAGTAGGAGGCTTGGTAGGT
TTAAGAATAGTTTTTGCTGTACTTTCTATAGTGAATAGAGTTAGGCAGGGATATTCACCATTATCGTTTC
AGACCCACCTCCCAACCCCGAGGGGACCCAGAGAGGGCCTATTTCCCATGATTCCTTCATATTTGCATAT
ACGATACAAGGCTGTTAGAGAGATAATTAGAATTAATTTGACTGTAAACACAAAGATATTAGTACAAAAT
ACGTGACGTAGAAAGTAATAATTTCTTGGGTAGTTTGCAGTTTTAAAATTATGTTTTAAAATGGACTATC
ATATGCTTACCGTAACTTGAAAGTATTTCGATTTCTTGGCTTTATATATCTTGTGGAAAGGACGAAACAC
CGAAGATGGGCGGGAGTCTTCGTTTTAGAGCTAGAAATAGCAAGTTAAAATAAGGCTAGTCCGTTATCAA
CTTGAAAAAGTGGCACCGAGTCGGTGCTTTTTTGAATTCTAGATCTTGAGACAAATGGCAGTATTCATCC
ACAATTTTAAAAGAAAAGGGGGGATTGGGGGGTACAGTGCAGGGGAAAGAATAGTAGACATAATAGCAAC
AGACATACAAACTAAAGAATTACAAAAACAAATTACAAAAATTCAAAATTTTCGGGTTTATTACAGGGAC
AGCAGAGATCCACTTTGGCGCCGGCTCGAGTGGCTCCGGTGCCCGTCAGTGGGCAGAGCGCACATCGCCC
ACAGTCCCCGAGAAGTTGGGGGGAGGGGTCGGCAATTGAACCGGTGCCTAGAGAAGGTGGCGCGGGGTAA
ACTGGGAAAGTGATGTCGTGTACTGGCTCCGCCTTTTTCCCGAGGGTGGGGGAGAACCGTATATAAGTGC
AGTAGTCGCCGTGAACGTTCTTTTTCGCAACGGGTTTGCCGCCAGAACACAGGTGTCGTGACGCGGGATC
CGCCACCATGGATTACAAAGACGATGACGATAAGATGGTGAGCAAGGGCGAGGAGCTGTTCACCGGGGTG
GTGCCCATCCTGGTCGAGCTGGACGGCGACGTAAACGGCCACAAGTTCAGCGTGTCCGGCGAGGGCGAGG
GCGATGCCACCTACGGCAAGCTGACCCTGAAGTTCATCTGCACCACCGGCAAGCTGCCCGTGCCCTGGCC
CACCCTCGTGACCACCCTGACCTACGGCGTGCAGTGCTTCAGCCGCTACCCCGACCACATGAAGCAGCAC
GACTTCTTCAAGTCCGCCATGCCCGAAGGCTACGTCCAGGAGCGCACCATCTTCTTCAAGGACGACGGCA
ACTACAAGACCCGCGCCGAGGTGAAGTTCGAGGGCGACACCCTGGTGAACCGCATCGAGCTGAAGGGCAT
CGACTTCAAGGAGGACGGCAACATCCTGGGGCACAAGCTGGAGTACAACTACAACAGCCACAACGTCTAT
ATCATGGCCGACAAGCAGAAGAACGGCATCAAGGTGAACTTCAAGATCCGCCACAACATCGAGGACGGCA
GCGTGCAGCTCGCCGACCACTACCAGCAGAACACCCCCATCGGCGACGGCCCCGTGCTGCTGCCCGACAA
CCACTACCTGAGCACCCAGTCCGCCCTGAGCAAAGACCCCAACGAGAAGCGCGATCACATGGTCCTGCTG
GAGTTCGTGACCGCCGCCGGGATCACTCTCGGCATGGACGAGCTGTACAAGTAGACGCGTTAAGTCGACA
ATCAACCTCTGGATTACAAAATTTGTGAAAGATTGACTGGTATTCTTAACTATGTTGCTCCTTTTACGCT
ATGTGGATACGCTGCTTTAATGCCTTTGTATCATGCTATTGCTTCCCGTATGGCTTTCATTTTCTCCTCC
TTGTATAAATCCTGGTTGCTGTCTCTTTATGAGGAGTTGTGGCCCGTTGTCAGGCAACGTGGCGTGGTGT
GCACTGTGTTTGCTGACGCAACCCCCACTGGTTGGGGCATTGCCACCACCTGTCAGCTCCTTTCCGGGAC
TTTCGCTTTCCCCCTCCCTATTGCCACGGCGGAACTCATCGCCGCCTGCCTTGCCCGCTGCTGGACAGGG
GCTCGGCTGTTGGGCACTGACAATTCCGTGGTGTTGTCGGGGAAATCATCGTCCTTTCCTTGGCTGCTCG
CCTGTGTTGCCACCTGGATTCTGCGCGGGACGTCCTTCTGCTACGTCCCTTCGGCCCTCAATCCAGCGGA
CCTTCCTTCCCGCGGCCTGCTGCCGGCTCTGCGGCCTCTTCCGCGTCTTCGCCTTCGCCCTCAGACGAGT
CGGATCTCCCTTTGGGCCGCCTCCCCGCGTCGACTTTAAGACCAATGACTTACAAGGCAGCTGTAGATCT
TAGCCACTTTTTAAAAGAAAAGGGGGGACTGGAAGGGCTAATTCACTCCCAACGAAGACAAGATCTGCTT
TTTGCTTGTACTGGGTCTCTCTGGTTAGACCAGATCTGAGCCTGGGAGCTCTCTGGCTAACTAGGGAACC
CACTGCTTAAGCCTCAATAAAGCTTGCCTTGAGTGCTTCAAGTAGTGTGTGCCCGTCTGTTGTGTGACTC
TGGTAACTAGAGATCCCTCAGACCCTTTTAGTCAGTGTGGAAAATCTCTAGCAGTACGTATAGTAGTTCA
TGTCATCTTATTATTCAGTATTTATAACTTGCAAAGAAATGAATATCAGAGAGTGAGAGGAACTTGTTTA
TTGCAGCTTATAATGGTTACAAATAAAGCAATAGCATCACAAATTTCACAAATAAAGCATTTTTTTCACT
GCATTCTAGTTGTGGTTTGTCCAAACTCATCAATGTATCTTATCATGTCTGGCTCTAGCTATCCCGCCCC
TAACTCCGCCCATCCCGCCCCTAACTCCGCCCAGTTCCGCCCATTCTCCGCCCCATGGCTGACTAATTTT
TTTTATTTATGCAGAGGCCGAGGCCGCCTCGGCCTCTGAGCTATTCCAGAAGTAGTGAGGAGGCTTTTTT
GGAGGCCTAGGGACGTACCCAATTCGCCCTATAGTGAGTCGTATTACGCGCGCTCACTGGCCGTCGTTTT
ACAACGTCGTGACTGGGAAAACCCTGGCGTTACCCAACTTAATCGCCTTGCAGCACATCCCCCTTTCGCC
AGCTGGCGTAATAGCGAAGAGGCCCGCACCGATCGCCCTTCCCAACAGTTGCGCAGCCTGAATGGCGAAT
GGG
[124 nt withheld, positions 4764-4887]
C
[91 nt withheld, positions 4889-4979]
A
[49 nt withheld, positions 4981-5029]
CCTTTGACGTTGGAGTCCACGTTCTTT
[37 nt withheld, positions 5057-5093]
ACCCTATCTCGGTCTATTCTTTTGATTTATAAGGGATTTTGCCGATTTCGGCCTATTGGTTAAAAAATGA
GCTGATTTAACAAAAATTTAACGCGAATTTTAACAAAATATTAACGCTTACAATTTAGGTGGCACTTTTC
GGGGAAATGTGCGCGGAACCCCTATTTGTTTATTTTTCTAAATACATTCAAATATGTATCCGCTCATGAG
ACAATAACCCTGATAAATGCTTCAATAATATTGAAAAAGGAAGAGTATGAGTATTCAACATTTCCGTGTC
GCCCTTATTCCCTTTTTTGCGGCATTTTGCCTTCCTGTTTTTGCTCACCCAGAAACGCTGGTGAAAGTAA
AAGATGCTGAAGATCAGTTGGGTGCACGAGTGGGTTACATCGAACTGGATCTCAACAGCGGTAAGATCCT
TGAGAGTTTTCGCCCCGAAGAACGTTTTCCAATGATGAGCACTTTTAAAGTTCTGCTATGTGGCGCGGTA
TTATCCCGTATTGACGCCGGGCAAGAGCAACTCGGTCGCCGCATACACTATTCTCAGAATGACTTGGTTG
AGTACTCACCAGTCACAGAAAAGCATCTTACGGATGGCATGACAGTAAGAGAATTATGCAGTGCTGCCAT
AACCATGAGTGATAACACTGCGGCCAACTTACTTCTGACAACGATCGGAGGACCGAAGGAGCTAACCGCT
TTTTTGCACAACATGGGGGATCATGTAACTCGCCTTGATCGTTGGGAACCGGAGCTGAATGAAGCCATAC
CAAACGACGAGCGTGACACCACGATGCCTGTAGCAATGGCAACAACGTTGCGCAAACTATTAACTGGCGA
ACTACTTACTCTAGCTTCCCGGCAACAATTAATAGACTGGATGGAGGCGGATAAAGTTGCAGGACCACTT
CTGCGCTCGGCCCTTCCGGCTGGCTGGTTTATTGCTGATAAATCTGGAGCCGGTGAGCGTGGGTCTCGCG
GTATCATTGCAGCACTGGGGCCAGATGGTAAGCCCTCCCGTATCGTAGTTATCTACACGACGGGGAGTCA
GGCAACTATGGATGAACGAAATAGACAGATCGCTGAGATAGGTGCCTCACTGATTAAGCATTGGTAACTG
TCAGACCAAGTTTACTCATATATACTTTAGATTGATTTAAAACTTCATTTTTAATTTAAAAGGATCTAGG
TGAAGATCCTTTTTGATAATCTCATGACCAAAATCCCTTAACGTGAGTTTTCGTTCCACTGAGCGTCAGA
CCCCGTAGAAAAGATCAAAGGATCTTCTTGAGATCCTTTTTTTCTGCGCGTAATCTGCTGCTTGCAAACA
AAAAAACCACCGCTACCAGCGGTGGTTTGTTTGCCGGATCAAGAGCTACCAACTCTTTTTCCGAAGGTAA
CTGGCTTCAGCAGAGCGCAGATACCAAATACTGTTCTTCTAGTGTAGCCGTAGTTAGGCCACCACTTCAA
GAACTCTGTAGCACCGCCTACATACCTCGCTCTGCTAATCCTGTTACCAGTGGCTGCTGCCAGTGGCGAT
AAGTCGTGTCTTACCGGGTTGGACTCAAGACGATAGTTACCGGATAAGGCGCAGCGGTCGGGCTGAACGG
GGGGTTCGTGCACACAGCCCAGCTTGGAGCGAACGACCTACACCGAACTGAGATACCTACAGCGTGAGCT
ATGAGAAAGCGCCACGCTTCCCGAAGGGAGAAAGGCGGACAGGTATCCGGTAAGCGGCAGGGTCGGAACA
GGAGAGCGCACGAGGGAGCTTCCAGGGGGAAACGCCTGGTATCTTTATAGTCCTGTCGGGTTTCGCCACC
TCTGACTTGAGCGTCGATTTTTGTGATGCTCGTCAGGGGGGCGGAGCCTATGGAAAAACGCCAGCAACGC
GGCCTTTTTACGGTTCCTGGCCTTTTGCTGGCCTTTTGCTCACATGTTCTTTCCTGCGTTATCCCCTGAT
TCTGTGGATAACCGTATTACCGCCTTTGAGTGAGCTGATACCGCTCGCCGCAGCCGAACGACCGAGCGCA
GCGAGTCAGTGAGCGAGGAAGCGGAAGAGCGCCCAATACGCAAACCGCCTCTCCCCGCGCGTTGGCCGAT
TCATTAATGCAGCTGGCACGACAGGTTTCCCGACTGGAAAGCGGGCAGTGAGCGCAACGCAATTAATGTG
AGTTAGCTCACTCATTAGGCACCCCAGGCTTTACACTTTATGCTTCCGGCTCGTATGTTGTGTGGAATTG
TGAGCGGATAACAATTTCACACAGGAAACAGCTATGACCATGATTACGCCAAGCGCGCAATTAACCCTCA
CTAAAGGGAACAAAAGCTGGAGCTGCAAGCTTAA
